>Addgene plasmid #99830 | env8 AC rep J1/13 | addgene full sequence | sequence record 192117 | Addgene NGS Result
GGCCTAAAAGCGTAGTGGGAAAGTGACGTGAAATTCGTCCAGATTACTTGATACGGTTATACTCCGAATG
CCACCTAGGCCACACACAGAGCAAGGAGACTCAACATGCTGATGATTACGCCAAGCTTGCATGCCTGCAG
GTCGACTCTAGAGGATCCCCGGGTACCGGTAGAAAAAATGAGTAAAGGAGAAGAACTTTTCACTGGAGTT
GTCCCAATTCTTGTTGAATTAGATGGTGATGTTAATGGGCACAAATTTTCTGTCAGTGGAGAGGGTGAAG
GTGATGCAACATACGGAAAACTTACCCTTAAATTTATTTGCACTACTGGAAAACTACCTGTTCCATGGCC
AACACTTGTCACTACTTTCTCTTATGGTGTTCAATGCTTTTCCCGTTATCCGGATCATATGAAACGGCAT
GACTTTTTCAAGAGTGCCATGCCCGAAGGTTATGTACAGGAACGCACTATATCTTTCAAAGATGACGGGA
ACTACAAGACGCGTGCTGAAGTCAAGTTTGAAGGTGATACCCTTGTTAATCGTATCGAGTTAAAAGGTAT
TGATTTTAAAGAAGATGGAAACATTCTCGGACACAAACTCGAGTACAACTATAACTCACACAATGTATAC
ATCACGGCAGACAAACAAAAGAATGGAATCAAAGCTAACTTCAAAATTCGCCACAACATTGAAGATGGAT
CCGTTCAACTAGCAGACCATTATCAACAAAATACTCCAATTGGCGATGGCCCTGTCCTTTTACCAGACAA
CCATTACCTGTCGACACAATCTGCCCTTTCGAAAGATCCCAACGAAAAGCGTGACCACATGGTCCTTCTT
GAGTTTGTAACTGCTGCTGGGATTACACATGGCATGGATGAGCTCTACAAATAATGAATTCCAACTGAGC
GCCGGTCGCTACCATTACCAACTTGTCTGGTGTCAAAAATAATAGGCCTACTAGTCGGCCGTACGGGCCC
TTTCGTCTCGCGCGTTTCGGTGATGACGGTGAAAACCTCTGACACATGCAGCTCCCGGAGACGGTCACAG
CTTGTCTGTAAGCGGATGCCGGGAGCAGACAAGCCCGTCAGGGCGCGTCAGCGGGTGTTGGCGGGTGTCG
GGGCTGGCTTAACTATGCGGCATCAGAGCAGATTGTACTGAGAGTGCACCATATGCGGTGTGAAATACCG
CACAGATGCGTAAGGAGAAAATACCGCATCAGGCGGCCTTAAGGGCCTCGTGATACGCCTATTTTTATAG
GTTAATGTCATGATAATAATGGTTTCTTAGACGTCAGGTGGCACTTTTCGGGGAAATGTGCGCGGAACCC
CTATTTGTTTATTTTTCTAAATACATTCAAATATGTATCCGCTCATGAGACAATAACCCTGATAAATGCT
TCAATAATATTGAAAAAGGAAGAGTATGAGTATTCAACATTTCCGTGTCGCCCTTATTCCCTTTTTTGCG
GCATTTTGCCTTCCTGTTTTTGCTCACCCAGAAACGCTGGTGAAAGTAAAAGATGCTGAAGATCAGTTGG
GTGCACGAGTGGGTTACATCGAACTGGATCTCAACAGCGGTAAGATCCTTGAGAGTTTTCGCCCCGAAGA
ACGTTTTCCAATGATGAGCACTTTTAAAGTTCTGCTATGTGGCGCGGTATTATCCCGTGTTGACGCCGGG
CAAGAGCAACTCGGTCGCCGCATACACTATTCTCAGAATGACTTGGTTGAGTACTCACCAGTCACAGAAA
AGCATCTTACGGATGGCATGACAGTAAGAGAATTATGCAGTGCTGCCATAACCATGAGTGATAACACTGC
GGCCAACTTACTTCTGACAACGATCGGAGGACCGAAGGAGCTAACCGCTTTTTTGCACAACATGGGGGAT
CATGTAACTCGCCTTGATCGTTGGGAACCGGAGCTGAATGAAGCCATACCAAACGACGAGCGTGACACCA
CGATGCCTGCAGCAATGGCAACAACGTTGCGCAAACTATTAACTGGCGAACTACTTACTCTAGCTTCCCG
GCAACAATTAATAGACTGGATGGAGGCGGATAAAGTTGCAGGACCACTTCTGCGCTCGGCCCTTCCGGCT
GGCTGGTTTATTGCTGATAAATCTGGAGCCGGTGAGCGTGGGTCTCGCGGTATCATTGCAGCACTGGGGC
CAGATGGTAAGCCCTCCCGTATCGTAGTTATCTACACGACGGGGAGTCAGGCAACTATGGATGAACGAAA
TAGACAGATCGCTGAGATAGGTGCCTCACTGATTAAGCATTGGTAACTGTCAGACCAAGTTTACTCATAT
ATACTTTAGATTGATTTAAAACTTCATTTTTAATTTAAAAGGATCTAGGTGAAGATCCTTTTTGATAATC
TCATGACCAAAATCCCTTAACGTGAGTTTTCGTTCCACTGAGCGTCAGACCCCGTAGAAAAGATCAAAGG
ATCTTCTTGAGATCCTTTTTTTCTGCGCGTAATCTGCTGCTTGCAAACAAAAAAACCACCGCTACCAGCG
GTGGTTTGTTTGCCGGATCAAGAGCTACCAACTCTTTTTCCGAAGGTAACTGGCTTCAGCAGAGCGCAGA
TACCAAATACTGTCCTTCTAGTGTAGCCGTAGTTAGGCCACCACTTCAAGAACTCTGTAGCACCGCCTAC
ATACCTCGCTCTGCTAATCCTGTTACCAGTGGCTGCTGCCAGTGGCGATAAGTCGTGTCTTACCGGGTTG
GACTCAAGACGATAGTTACCGGATAAGGCGCAGCGGTCGGGCTGAACGGGGGGTTCGTGCACACAGCCCA
GCTTGGAGCGAACGACCTACACCGAACTGAGATACCTACAGCGTGAGCTATGAGAAAGCGCCACGCTTCC
CGAAGGGAGAAAGGCGGACAGGTATCCGGTAAGCGGCAGGGTCGGAACAGGAGAGCGCACGAGGGAGCTT
CCAGGGGGAAACGCCTGGTATCTTTATAGTCCTGTCGGGTTTCGCCACCTCTGACTTGAGCGTCGATTTT
TGTGATGCTCGTCAGGGGGGCGGAGCCTATGGAAAAACGCCAGCAACGCGGCCTTTTTACGGTTCCTGGC
CTTTTGCTGGCCTTTTGCTCACATGTTCTTTCCTGCGTTATCCCCTGATTCTGTGGATAACCGTATTACC
GCCTTTGAGTGAGCTGATACCGCTCGCCGCAGCCGAACGACCGAGCGCAGCGAGTCAGTGAGCGAGGAAG
CGGAAGAGCGCCTGATGCGGTATTTTCTCCTTACGCATCTGTGCGGTATTTCACACCGCATATGGTGCAC
TCTCAGTACAATCTGCTCTGATGCCGCATAGTTAAGCCAGTATACACTCCGCTATCGCTACGTGACTGGG
TCATGGCTGCGCCCCGACACCCGCCAACACCCGCTGACGCGCCCTGACGGGCTTGTCTGCTCCCGGCATC
CGCTTACAGACAAGCTGTGACCGTCTCCGGGAGCTGCATGTGTCAGAGGTTTTCACCGTCATCACCGAAA
CGCGCGAGGCAGCTGCGGTAAAGCTCATCAGCGTGGTCGTGAAGCGATTCACAGATGTCTGCCTGTTCAT
CCGCGTCCAGCTCGTTGAGTTTCTCCAGAAGCGTTAATGTCTGGCTTCTGATAAAGCGGGCCATGTTAAG
GGCGGTTTTTTCCTGTTTGGTCACTGATGCCTCCGTGTAAGGGGGATTTCTGTTCATGGGGGTAATGATA
CCGATGAAACGAGAGAGGATGCTCACGATACGGGTTACTGATGATGAACATGCCCGGTTACTGGAACGTT
GTGAGGGTAAACAACTGGCGGTATGGATGCGGCGGGACCAGAGAAAAATCACTCAGGGTCAATGCCAGCG
CTTCGTTAATACAGATGTAGGTGTTCCACAGGGTAGCCAGCAGCATCCTGCGATGCAGATCCGGAACATA
ATGGTGCAGGGCGCTGACTTCCGCGTTTCCAGACTTTACGAAACACGGAAACCGAAGACCATTCATGTTG
TTGCTCAGGTCGCAGACGTTTTGCAGCAGCAGTCGCTTCACGTTCGCTCGCGTATCGGTGATTCATTCTG
CTAACCAGTAAGGCAACCCCGCCAGCCTAGCCGGGTCCTCAACGACAGGAGCACGATCATGCGCACCCGT
GGCCAGGACCCAACGCTGCCCGAGAATGCGCATTGTTGCCTGGCGGCAGTAGCGCGGTGGTCCCACCTGA
CCCCATGCCGAACTCAGAAGCGAAACGCCGTAGCGCCGATGGTAGTGTGGGGTCTCCCCATGCGAGAGTA
GGGAACTGCCAGGCATCAAATAAAACGAAAGGCTCAGTCGAAAGACTGGGCCTTTCGTTTTATCTGTTGT
TTGTCGGTGAACGCTCTCCTGAGTAGGACAAATCCGCCGGGAGCGGATTTGAACGTTGCGAAGCAACGGC
CCGGAGGGTGGCGGGCAGGACGCCCGCCATAAACTGCCAGGCATCAAATTAAGCAGAAGGCCATCCTGAC
GGATGGCCTTTTTGCGCTAGCCACAGCTAACACCACGTCGTCCCTATCTGCTGCCCTAGGTCTATGAGTG
GTTGCTGGATAACTTTACGGGCATGCATAAGGCTCGTATAATATATTCATATAATAAT
Features (pLannotate 1.2.2; 14 found; start..end, strand, type, name):
    123..168     -  misc_feature   MCS (fragment): pUC18/19 multiple cloning site
    178..894     +  CDS            GFPuv: GFP variant optimized for excitation by UV light
    987..1022    +  CDS            rop (fragment): Rop protein, which maintains plasmids at low copy number; rop
   1124..1223    +  misc_feature   bom (fragment): basis of mobility region from pBR322
   1321..1425    +  promoter       AmpR promoter: bla
   1426..2286    +  CDS            AmpR: β-lactamase; bla; confers resistance to ampicillin, carbenicillin, and related antibiotics
   2457..3045    +  rep_origin     ori: high-copy-number ColE1/pMB1/pBR322/pUC origin of replication
   3231..3371    -  misc_feature   bom: basis of mobility region from pBR322
   3473..3664    -  CDS            rop: Rop protein, which maintains plasmids at low copy number; rop
   3681..4061    +  CDS            YPB1_ECOLX: Protein predicted: Swiss-Prot protein existence level 4. From Escherichia coli.
   4168..4283    +  ncRNA          5S rRNA: Accession: RF00001 - 5S ribosomal RNA
   4287..4373    +  terminator     rrnB T1 terminator: Escherichia coli rrnB; transcription terminator T1 from the E. coli rrnB gene
   4465..4492    +  terminator     rrnB T2 terminator: transcription terminator T2 from the E. coli rrnB gene
   4608..118     +  ncRNA          AdoCbl-variant (fragment) (across the origin): Accession: RF01689 - AdoCbl variant RNA
