[The description below was written by a language model from this plasmid's Addgene catalogue record and pLannotate feature annotations shown in this document.]
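Description:
env8 AC rep J1/13 is a bacterial expression reporter plasmid built on the pRR5 backbone, in which a mutant form of the env8 hydroxocobalamin (env8HyCbl) riboswitch controls production of the UV-excitable fluorescent protein GFPuv. The 4,608 nt sequence is propagated in E. coli and selected with ampicillin through a β-lactamase gene driven by its native bla promoter. Replication depends on a ColE1/pMB1-family origin. Although the annotation tool labels this origin generically as high copy, the plasmid also carries an intact rop gene and a pBR322-type bom region, which fits the catalogue's low-copy designation. Additional short rop and bom fragments appear to be backbone remnants.

The regulatory element is annotated as an AdoCbl-variant class riboswitch RNA spanning the numbering origin of the circular sequence. It lies immediately upstream of a pUC-type multiple cloning site fragment and the GFPuv coding sequence, so the riboswitch sits in the leader of the reporter transcript and fluorescence reports on cobalamin-dependent regulation. In this variant the J1/13 joining strand has been replaced with repeating AC dinucleotides, presumably to test how that linker's sequence contributes to regulatory function. A 5S rRNA segment and the rrnB T1 and T2 terminators lie upstream of the riboswitch, where they would insulate the cassette from read-through transcription.

The promoter driving the riboswitch–GFPuv transcript is not annotated or stated in the record, and the cloning sites are listed as unknown. The construct serves as a cell-based fluorescence assay for comparing this mutant's activity with that of other env8 riboswitch variants.
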