Addgene plasmid #99830: env8 AC rep J1/13
Purpose: GFPuv reporter that places expression of a fluorescent protein reporter (GFPuv) under control of the env8HyCbl riboswitch.
Depositing lab: Robert Batey. Depositing organization: University of Colorado, Boulder. Publication: Mechanistic Insights into Cofactor-Dependent Coupling of RNA Folding and mRNA Transcription/Translation by a Cobalamin Riboswitch. Polaski JT, Holmstrom ED, Nesbitt DJ, Batey RT. Cell Rep. 2016 May 3;15(5):1100-10. doi: 10.1016/j.celrep.2016.03.087. Epub 2016 Apr 21. PubMed 27117410.
Backbone
  Vector backbone: pRR5
  Vector type: Bacterial Expression
Growth in bacteria
  Bacterial resistance: Ampicillin, 100 μg/mL
  Growth temperature: 37°C
  Growth strain: DH5alpha
  Copy number: Low Copy
Gene/Insert
  Gene/Insert name: env8 AC rep J1/13
  Mutation: J1/13 converted to repeating AC's
  Tag / fusion protein: GFPuv (C terminal on insert)
  Cloning method: Restriction Enzyme; 5′ cloning site unknown (unknown if destroyed); 3′ cloning site unknown (unknown if destroyed)
Terms and licenses: Academic/Nonprofit Terms; Industry Terms: Not Available to Industry
How to cite: env8 AC rep J1/13 was a gift from Robert Batey (Addgene plasmid # 99830 ; http://n2t.net/addgene:99830 ; RRID:Addgene_99830)
