>Addgene plasmid #99830 | env8 AC rep J1/13 | depositor partial sequence | sequence record 192107 | env8 AC rep J1/13 sequence 102 bps
GGCCTAAAAGCGTAGTGGGAAAGTGACGTGAAATTCGTCCAGATTACTTGATACGGTTATACTCCGAATG
CCACCTAGGCCACACACAGAGCAAGGAGACTC
